>Addgene plasmid #198751 | pET28a(+)-SpdCas9-LBiT_Strep-Tag-II | addgene full sequence | sequence record 397645 | Addgene NGS Result
ATAACCCCTTGGGGCCTCTAAACGGGTCTTGAGGGGTTTTTTGCTGAAAGGAGGAACTATATCCGGATTG
GCGAATGGG
[124 nt withheld, positions 80-203]
C
[91 nt withheld, positions 205-295]
A
[49 nt withheld, positions 297-345]
CCTTTGACGTTGGAGTCCACGTTCTTT
[37 nt withheld, positions 373-409]
ACCCTATCTCGGTCTATTCTTTTGATTTATAAGGGATTTTGCCGATTTCGGCCTATTGGTTAAAAAATGA
GCTGATTTAACAAAAATTTAACGCGAATTTTAACAAAATATTAACGCTTACAATTTAGGTGGCACTTTTC
GGGGAAATGTGCGCGGAACCCCTATTTGTTTATTTTTCTAAATACATTCAAATATGTATCCGCTCATGAA
TTAATTCTTAGAAAAACTCATCGAGCATCAAATGAAACTGCAATTTATTCATATCAGGATTATCAATACC
ATATTTTTGAAAAAGCCGTTTCTGTAATGAAGGAGAAAACTCACCGAGGCAGTTCCATAGGATGGCAAGA
TCCTGGTATCGGTCTGCGATTCCGACTCGTCCAACATCAATACAACCTATTAATTTCCCCTCGTCAAAAA
TAAGGTTATCAAGTGAGAAATCACCATGAGTGACGACTGAATCCGGTGAGAATGGCAAAAGTTTATGCAT
TTCTTTCCAGACTTGTTCAACAGGCCAGCCATTACGCTCGTCATCAAAATCACTCGCATCAACCAAACCG
TTATTCATTCGTGATTGCGCCTGAGCGAGACGAAATACGCGATCGCTGTTAAAAGGACAATTACAAACAG
GAATCGAATGCAACCGGCGCAGGAACACTGCCAGCGCATCAACAATATTTTCACCTGAATCAGGATATTC
TTCTAATACCTGGAATGCTGTTTTCCCGGGGATCGCAGTGGTGAGTAACCATGCATCATCAGGAGTACGG
ATAAAATGCTTGATGGTCGGAAGAGGCATAAATTCCGTCAGCCAGTTTAGTCTGACCATCTCATCTGTAA
CATCATTGGCAACGCTACCTTTGCCATGTTTCAGAAACAACTCTGGCGCATCGGGCTTCCCATACAATCG
ATAGATTGTCGCACCTGATTGCCCGACATTATCGCGAGCCCATTTATACCCATATAAATCAGCATCCATG
TTGGAATTTAATCGCGGCCTAGAGCAAGACGTTTCCCGTTGAATATGGCTCATAACACCCCTTGTATTAC
TGTTTATGTAAGCAGACAGTTTTATTGTTCATGACCAAAATCCCTTAACGTGAGTTTTCGTTCCACTGAG
CGTCAGACCCCGTAGAAAAGATCAAAGGATCTTCTTGAGATCCTTTTTTTCTGCGCGTAATCTGCTGCTT
GCAAACAAAAAAACCACCGCTACCAGCGGTGGTTTGTTTGCCGGATCAAGAGCTACCAACTCTTTTTCCG
AAGGTAACTGGCTTCAGCAGAGCGCAGATACCAAATACTGTCCTTCTAGTGTAGCCGTAGTTAGGCCACC
ACTTCAAGAACTCTGTAGCACCGCCTACATACCTCGCTCTGCTAATCCTGTTACCAGTGGCTGCTGCCAG
TGGCGATAAGTCGTGTCTTACCGGGTTGGACTCAAGACGATAGTTACCGGATAAGGCGCAGCGGTCGGGC
TGAACGGGGGGTTCGTGCACACAGCCCAGCTTGGAGCGAACGACCTACACCGAACTGAGATACCTACAGC
GTGAGCTATGAGAAAGCGCCACGCTTCCCGAAGGGAGAAAGGCGGACAGGTATCCGGTAAGCGGCAGGGT
CGGAACAGGAGAGCGCACGAGGGAGCTTCCAGGGGGAAACGCCTGGTATCTTTATAGTCCTGTCGGGTTT
CGCCACCTCTGACTTGAGCGTCGATTTTTGTGATGCTCGTCAGGGGGGCGGAGCCTATGGAAAAACGCCA
GCAACGCGGCCTTTTTACGGTTCCTGGCCTTTTGCTGGCCTTTTGCTCACATGTTCTTTCCTGCGTTATC
CCCTGATTCTGTGGATAACCGTATTACCGCCTTTGAGTGAGCTGATACCGCTCGCCGCAGCCGAACGACC
GAGCGCAGCGAGTCAGTGAGCGAGGAAGCGGAAGAGCGCCTGATGCGGTATTTTCTCCTTACGCATCTGT
GCGGTATTTCACACCGCAATGGTGCACTCTCAGTACAATCTGCTCTGATGCCGCATAGTTAAGCCAGTAT
ACACTCCGCTATCGCTACGTGACTGGGTCATGGCTGCGCCCCGACACCCGCCAACACCCGCTGACGCGCC
CTGACGGGCTTGTCTGCTCCCGGCATCCGCTTACAGACAAGCTGTGACCGTCTCCGGGAGCTGCATGTGT
CAGAGGTTTTCACCGTCATCACCGAAACGCGCGAGGCAGCTGCGGTAAAGCTCATCAGCGTGGTCGTGAA
GCGATTCACAGATGTCTGCCTGTTCATCCGCGTCCAGCTCGTTGAGTTTCTCCAGAAGCGTTAATGTCTG
GCTTCTGATAAAGCGGGCCATGTTAAGGGCGGTTTTTTCCTGTTTGGTCACTGATGCCTCCGTGTAAGGG
GGATTTCTGTTCATGGGGGTAATGATACCGATGAAACGAGAGAGGATGCTCACGATACGGGTTACTGATG
ATGAACATGCCCGGTTACTGGAACGTTGTGAGGGTAAACAACTGGCGGTATGGATGCGGCGGGACCAGAG
AAAAATCACTCAGGGTCAATGCCAGCGCTTCGTTAATACAGATGTAGGTGTTCCACAGGGTAGCCAGCAG
CATCCTGCGATGCAGATCCGGAACATAATGGTGCAGGGCGCTGACTTCCGCGTTTCCAGACTTTACGAAA
CACGGAAACCGAAGACCATTCATGTTGTTGCTCAGGTCGCAGACGTTTTGCAGCAGCAGTCGCTTCACGT
TCGCTCGCGTATCGGTGATTCATTCTGCTAACCAGTAAGGCAACCCCGCCAGCCTAGCCGGGTCCTCAAC
GACAGGAGCACGATCATGCGCACCCGTGGGGCCGCCATGCCGGCGATAATGGCCTGCTTCTCGCCGAAAC
GTTTGGTGGCGGGACCAGTGACGAAGGCTTGAGCGAGGGCGTGCAAGATTCCGAATACCGCAAGCGACAG
GCCGATCATCGTCGCGCTCCAGCGAAAGCGGTCCTCGCCGAAAATGACCCAGAGCGCTGCCGGCACCTGT
CCTACGAGTTGCATGATAAAGAAGACAGTCATAAGTGCGGCGACGATAGTCATGCCCCGCGCCCACCGGA
AGGAGCTGACTGGGTTGAAGGCTCTCAAGGGCATCGGTCGAGATCCCGGTGCCTAATGAGTGAGCTAACT
TACATTAATTGCGTTGCGCTCACTGCCCGCTTTCCAGTCGGGAAACCTGTCGTGCCAGCTGCATTAATGA
ATCGGCCAACGCGCGGGGAGAGGCGGTTTGCGTATTGGGCGCCAGGGTGGTTTTTCTTTTCACCAGTGAG
ACGGGCAACAGCTGATTGCCCTTCACCGCCTGGCCCTGAGAGAGTTGCAGCAAGCGGTCCACGCTGGTTT
GCCCCAGCAGGCGAAAATCCTGTTTGATGGTGGTTAACGGCGGGATATAACATGAGCTGTCTTCGGTATC
GTCGTATCCCACTACCGAGATATCCGCACCAACGCGCAGCCCGGACTCGGTAATGGCGCGCATTGCGCCC
AGCGCCATCTGATCGTTGGCAACCAGCATCGCAGTGGGAACGATGCCCTCATTCAGCATTTGCATGGTTT
GTTGAAAACCGGACATGGCACTCCAGTCGCCTTCCCGTTCCGCTATCGGCTGAATTTGATTGCGAGTGAG
ATATTTATGCCAGCCAGCCAGACGCAGACGCGCCGAGACAGAACTTAATGGGCCCGCTAACAGCGCGATT
TGCTGGTGACCCAATGCGACCAGATGCTCCACGCCCAGTCGCGTACCGTCTTCATGGGAGAAAATAATAC
TGTTGATGGGTGTCTGGTCAGAGACATCAAGAAATAACGCCGGAACATTAGTGCAGGCAGCTTCCACAGC
AATGGCATCCTGGTCATCCAGCGGATAGTTAATGATCAGCCCACTGACGCGTTGCGCGAGAAGATTGTGC
ACCGCCGCTTTACAGGCTTCGACGCCGCTTCGTTCTACCATCGACACCACCACGCTGGCACCCAGTTGAT
CGGCGCGAGATTTAATCGCCGCGACAATTTGCGACGGCGCGTGCAGGGCCAGACTGGAGGTGGCAACGCC
AATCAGCAACGACTGTTTGCCCGCCAGTTGTTGTGCCACGCGGTTGGGAATGTAATTCAGCTCCGCCATC
GCCGCTTCCACTTTTTCCCGCGTTTTCGCAGAAACGTGGCTGGCCTGGTTCACCACGCGGGAAACGGTCT
GATAAGAGACACCGGCATACTCTGCGACATCGTATAACGTTACTGGTTTCACATTCACCACCCTGAATTG
ACTCTCTTCCGGGCGCTATCATGCCATACCGCGAAAGGTTTTGCGCCATTCGATGGTGTCCGGGATCTCG
ACGCTCTCCCTTATGCGACTCCTGCATTAGGAAGCAGCCCAGTAGTAGGTTGAGGCCGTTGAGCACCGCC
GCCGCAAGGAATGGTGCATGCAAGGAGATGGCGCCCAACAGTCCCCCGGCCACGGGGCCTGCCACCATAC
CCACGCCGAAACAAGCGCTCATGAGCCCGAAGTGGCGAGCCCGATCTTCCCCATCGGTGATGTCGGCGAT
ATAGGCGCCAGCAACCGCACCTGTGGCGCCGGTGATGCCGGCCACGATGCGTCCGGCGTAGAGGATCGAG
ATCTCGATCCCGCGAAATTAATACGACTCACTATAGGGGAATTGTGAGCGGATAACAATTCCCCTCTAGA
AATAATTTTGTTTAACTTTAAGAAGGAGATATACCATGGATAAGAAATACTCAATAGGCTTAGCTATCGG
CACAAATAGCGTCGGATGGGCGGTGATCACTGATGAATATAAGGTTCCGTCTAAAAAGTTCAAGGTTCTG
GGAAATACAGACCGCCACAGTATCAAAAAAAATCTTATAGGGGCTCTTTTATTTGACAGTGGAGAGACAG
CGGAAGCGACTCGTCTCAAACGGACAGCTCGTAGAAGGTATACACGTCGGAAGAATCGTATTTGTTATCT
ACAGGAGATTTTTTCAAATGAGATGGCGAAAGTAGATGATAGTTTCTTTCATCGACTTGAAGAGTCTTTT
TTGGTGGAAGAAGACAAGAAGCATGAACGTCATCCTATTTTTGGAAATATAGTAGATGAAGTTGCTTATC
ATGAGAAATATCCAACTATCTATCATCTGCGAAAAAAATTGGTAGATTCTACTGATAAAGCGGATTTGCG
CTTAATCTATTTGGCCTTAGCGCATATGATTAAGTTTCGTGGTCATTTTTTGATTGAGGGAGATTTAAAT
CCTGATAATAGTGATGTGGACAAACTATTTATCCAGTTGGTACAAACCTACAATCAATTATTTGAAGAAA
ACCCTATTAACGCAAGTGGAGTAGATGCTAAAGCGATTCTTTCTGCACGATTGAGTAAATCAAGACGATT
AGAAAATCTCATTGCTCAGCTCCCCGGTGAGAAGAAAAATGGCTTATTTGGGAATCTCATTGCTTTGTCA
TTGGGTTTGACCCCTAATTTTAAATCAAATTTTGATTTGGCAGAAGATGCTAAATTACAGCTTTCAAAAG
ATACTTACGATGATGATTTAGATAATTTATTGGCGCAAATTGGAGATCAATATGCTGATTTGTTTTTGGC
AGCTAAGAATTTATCAGATGCTATTTTACTTTCAGATATCCTAAGAGTAAATACTGAAATAACTAAGGCT
CCCCTATCAGCTTCAATGATTAAACGCTACGATGAACATCATCAAGACTTGACTCTTTTAAAAGCTTTAG
TTCGACAACAACTTCCAGAAAAGTATAAAGAAATCTTTTTTGATCAATCAAAAAACGGATATGCAGGTTA
TATTGATGGGGGAGCTAGCCAAGAAGAATTTTATAAATTTATCAAACCAATTTTAGAAAAAATGGATGGT
ACTGAGGAATTATTGGTGAAACTAAATCGTGAAGATTTGCTGCGCAAGCAACGGACCTTTGACAACGGCT
CTATTCCCCATCAAATTCACTTGGGTGAGCTGCATGCTATTTTGAGAAGACAAGAAGACTTTTATCCATT
TTTAAAAGACAATCGTGAGAAGATTGAAAAAATCTTGACTTTTCGAATTCCTTATTATGTTGGTCCATTG
GCGCGTGGCAATAGTCGTTTTGCATGGATGACTCGGAAGTCTGAAGAAACAATTACCCCATGGAATTTTG
AAGAAGTTGTCGATAAAGGTGCTTCAGCTCAATCATTTATTGAACGCATGACAAACTTTGATAAAAATCT
TCCAAATGAAAAAGTACTACCAAAACATAGTTTGCTTTATGAGTATTTTACGGTTTATAACGAATTGACA
AAGGTCAAATATGTTACTGAAGGAATGCGAAAACCAGCATTTCTTTCAGGTGAACAGAAGAAAGCCATTG
TTGATTTACTCTTCAAAACAAATCGAAAAGTAACCGTTAAGCAATTAAAAGAAGATTATTTCAAAAAAAT
AGAATGTTTTGATAGTGTTGAAATTTCAGGAGTTGAAGATAGATTTAATGCTTCATTAGGTACCTACCAT
GATTTGCTAAAAATTATTAAAGATAAAGATTTTTTGGATAATGAAGAAAATGAAGATATCTTAGAGGATA
TTGTTTTAACATTGACCTTATTTGAAGATAGGGAGATGATTGAGGAAAGACTTAAAACATATGCTCACCT
CTTTGATGATAAGGTGATGAAACAGCTTAAACGTCGCCGTTATACTGGTTGGGGACGTTTGTCTCGAAAA
TTGATTAATGGTATTAGGGATAAGCAATCTGGCAAAACAATATTAGATTTTTTGAAATCAGATGGTTTTG
CCAATCGCAATTTTATGCAGCTGATCCATGATGATAGTTTGACATTTAAAGAAGACATTCAAAAAGCACA
AGTGTCTGGACAAGGCGATAGTTTACATGAACATATTGCAAATTTAGCTGGTAGCCCTGCTATTAAAAAA
GGTATTTTACAGACTGTAAAAGTTGTTGATGAATTGGTCAAAGTAATGGGGCGGCATAAGCCAGAAAATA
TCGTTATTGAAATGGCACGTGAAAATCAGACAACTCAAAAGGGCCAGAAAAATTCGCGAGAGCGTATGAA
ACGAATCGAAGAAGGTATCAAAGAATTAGGAAGTCAGATTCTTAAAGAGCATCCTGTTGAAAATACTCAA
TTGCAAAATGAAAAGCTCTATCTCTATTATCTCCAAAATGGAAGAGACATGTATGTGGACCAAGAATTAG
ATATTAATCGTTTAAGTGATTATGATGTCGATGCCATTGTTCCACAAAGTTTCCTTAAAGACGATTCAAT
AGACAATAAGGTCTTAACGCGTTCTGATAAAAATCGTGGTAAATCGGATAACGTTCCAAGTGAAGAAGTA
GTCAAAAAGATGAAAAACTATTGGAGACAACTTCTAAACGCCAAGTTAATCACTCAACGTAAGTTTGATA
ATTTAACGAAAGCTGAACGTGGAGGTTTGAGTGAACTTGATAAAGCTGGTTTTATCAAACGCCAATTGGT
TGAAACTCGCCAAATCACTAAGCATGTGGCACAAATTTTGGATAGTCGCATGAATACTAAATACGATGAA
AATGATAAACTTATTCGAGAGGTTAAAGTGATTACCTTAAAATCTAAATTAGTTTCTGACTTCCGAAAAG
ATTTCCAATTCTATAAAGTACGTGAGATTAACAATTACCATCATGCCCATGATGCGTATCTAAATGCCGT
CGTTGGAACTGCTTTGATTAAGAAATATCCAAAACTTGAATCGGAGTTTGTCTATGGTGATTATAAAGTT
TATGATGTTCGTAAAATGATTGCTAAGTCTGAGCAAGAAATAGGCAAAGCAACCGCAAAATATTTCTTTT
ACTCTAATATCATGAACTTCTTCAAAACAGAAATTACACTTGCAAATGGAGAGATTCGCAAACGCCCTCT
AATCGAAACTAATGGGGAAACTGGAGAAATTGTCTGGGATAAAGGGCGAGATTTTGCCACAGTGCGCAAA
GTATTGTCCATGCCCCAAGTCAATATTGTCAAGAAAACAGAAGTACAGACAGGCGGATTCTCCAAGGAGT
CAATTTTACCAAAAAGAAATTCGGACAAGCTTATTGCTCGTAAAAAAGACTGGGATCCAAAAAAATATGG
TGGTTTTGATAGTCCAACGGTAGCTTATTCAGTCCTAGTGGTTGCTAAGGTGGAAAAAGGGAAATCGAAG
AAGTTAAAATCCGTTAAAGAGTTACTAGGGATCACAATTATGGAAAGAAGTTCCTTTGAAAAAAATCCGA
TTGACTTTTTAGAAGCTAAAGGATATAAGGAAGTTAAAAAAGACTTAATCATTAAACTACCTAAATATAG
TCTTTTTGAGTTAGAAAACGGTCGTAAACGGATGCTGGCTAGTGCCGGAGAATTACAAAAAGGAAATGAG
CTGGCTCTGCCAAGCAAATATGTGAATTTTTTATATTTAGCTAGTCATTATGAAAAGTTGAAGGGTAGTC
CAGAAGATAACGAACAAAAACAATTGTTTGTGGAGCAGCATAAGCATTATTTAGATGAGATTATTGAGCA
AATCAGTGAATTTTCTAAGCGTGTTATTTTAGCAGATGCCAATTTAGATAAAGTTCTTAGTGCATATAAC
AAACATAGAGACAAACCAATACGTGAACAAGCAGAAAATATTATTCATTTATTTACGTTGACGAATCTTG
GAGCTCCCGCTGCTTTTAAATATTTTGATACAACAATTGATCGTAAACGATATACGTCTACAAAAGAAGT
TTTAGATGCCACTCTTATCCATCAATCCATCACTGGTCTTTATGAAACACGCATTGATTTGAGTCAGCTA
GGAGGTGACACCGGTGGGGGTAGCGGCGGCTCGGGGGGTAGTGGTGGAAGCGGGGGTTCAAAGCTTACTA
GTGTCTTCACACTCGAAGATTTCGTTGGGGACTGGGAACAGACAGCCGCCTACAACCTGGACCAAGTCCT
TGAACAGGGAGGTGTGTCCAGTTTGCTGCAGAATCTCGCCGTGTCCGTAACTCCGATCCAAAGGATTGTC
CGGAGCGGTGAAAATGCCCTGAAGATCGACATCCATGTCATCATCCCGTATGAAGGTCTGAGCGCCGACC
AAATGGCCCAGATCGAAGAGGTGTTTAAGGTGGTGTACCCTGTGGATGATCATCACTTTAAGGTGATCCT
GCCCTATGGCACACTGGTAATCGACGGGGTTACGCCGAACATGCTGAACTATTTCGGACGGCCGTATGAA
GGCATCGCCGTGTTCGACGGCAAAAAGATCACTGTAACAGGGACCCTGTGGAACGGCAACAAAATTATCG
ACGAGCGCCTGATCACCCCCGACGGCTCCATGCTGTTCCGAGTAACCATCAACAGCGGTGGAAGCTGGAG
CCATCCGCAGTTTGAAAAATAACTCGAGCACCACCACCACCACCACTGAGATCCGGCTGCTAACAAAGCC
CGAAAGGAAGCTGAGTTGGCTGCTGCCACCGCTGAGCAATAACTAGC
Features (pLannotate 1.2.2; 20 found; start..end, strand, type, name):
     80..508     +  rep_origin     f1 ori (sequence partly withheld): f1 bacteriophage origin of replication; arrow indicates direction of (+) strand synthesis
    561..618     +  promoter       AmpR promoter (fragment): bla
    627..1442    -  CDS            KanR: aminoglycoside phosphotransferase; aph(3')-Ia; confers resistance to kanamycin in bacteria or G418 (Geneticin®) in eukaryotes
   1564..2152    +  rep_origin     ori: high-copy-number ColE1/pMB1/pBR322/pUC origin of replication
   2338..2477    -  misc_feature   bom: basis of mobility region from pBR322
   2579..2770    -  CDS            rop: Rop protein, which maintains plasmids at low copy number; rop
   2787..3167    +  CDS            YPB1_ECOLX: Protein predicted: Swiss-Prot protein existence level 4. From Escherichia coli.
   3239..3530    -  CDS            TcR (fragment): tetracycline efflux protein; tet; confers resistance to tetracycline
   3545..3566    -  protein_bind   CAP binding site: CAP binding activates transcription in the presence of cAMP. E. coli catabolite activator protein
   3579..4661    -  CDS            lacI: lac repressor; lacI; The lac repressor binds to the lac operator to inhibit transcription in E. coli. This inhibition can be relieved by adding lactose or isopropyl-β-D-thiogalactopyranoside (IPTG).
   4662..4739    -  promoter       lacI promoter: lacI
   4747..5026    -  CDS            TcR (fragment): tetracycline efflux protein; tet; confers resistance to tetracycline
   5048..5066    +  promoter       T7 promoter: promoter for bacteriophage T7 RNA polymerase
   5067..5091    +  protein_bind   lac operator: The lac repressor binds to the lac operator to inhibit transcription in E. coli. This inhibition can be relieved by adding lactose or isopropyl-β-D-thiogalactopyranoside (IPTG). lac repressor encoded by lacI
   5106..5128    +  RBS            RBS: efficient ribosome binding site from bacteriophage T7 gene 10 (Olins and Rangwala, 1989)
   5135..9238    +  CDS            dCas9: catalytically dead mutant of the Cas9 endonuclease from the Streptococcus pyogenes Type II CRISPR/Cas system RNA-guided DNA-binding protein that lacks endonuclease activity due to the D10A mutation in the RuvC catalytic domain and the H840A mutation in the HNH catalytic domain
   9302..9772    +  CDS            Nluc (fragment): NanoLuc® luciferase human codon-optimized
   9818..9835    +  CDS            9xHis (fragment): 9xHis affinity tag
   9845..9894    +  CDS            SET1 (fragment): solubility-enhancement tag derived from T7 phage gene 10B
   9902..43      +  terminator     T7 terminator (across the origin): transcription terminator for bacteriophage T7 RNA polymerase
