[The description below was written by a language model from this plasmid's Addgene catalogue record and pLannotate feature annotations shown in this document.]
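Description:
pET28a(+)-SpdCas9-LBiT_Strep-Tag-II is a bacterial expression plasmid of about 9.9 kb, built on the pET-28a(+) backbone for producing a recombinant fusion protein in E. coli. It is selected with kanamycin through the aph(3')-Ia KanR gene and replicates from a ColE1/pMB1-type origin. The backbone also carries bom and rop elements and an f1 phage origin. The catalogue lists the plasmid as high copy, although Rop normally moderates copy number. The annotated short TcR fragments, the CAP site and a predicted E. coli ORF are probably pBR322-derived backbone remnants rather than functional parts.

The expression cassette has a T7 promoter followed by a lac operator and the T7 gene 10 ribosome binding site, and the plasmid supplies its own lacI. Transcription therefore depends on T7 RNA polymerase from the host and is repressed until it is induced with IPTG or lactose. A T7 terminator closes the unit. The insert of roughly 4.7 kb was cloned between NcoI and XhoI, and the backbone's N-terminal His-tag was removed. It encodes catalytically dead Streptococcus pyogenes Cas9 (D10A and H840A), which still binds DNA under guide RNA direction but cannot cut it. The dCas9 is fused at its C terminus to LargeBiT, the large fragment of split NanoLuc luciferase, which the feature table annotates as an Nluc fragment. A C-terminal Strep-tag II for affinity purification follows according to the catalogue, though it is not annotated in the feature table. The table also shows a short His-tag fragment after the XhoI region, but the record does not say whether it is translated.

The purified protein is meant for split-luciferase complementation assays. When it binds next to a partner dCas9 carrying the complementary small fragment on a target nucleic acid, luminescence is restored, and the associated publication applies this principle to infectious disease diagnostics.
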