Addgene plasmid #198751: pET28a(+)-SpdCas9-LBiT_Strep-Tag-II
Purpose: Expresses S. Pyogenes dCas9 fused to LargeBiT fragment of split NanoLuc luciferase
Depositing lab: Maarten Merkx. Depositing organization: Technische Universiteit Eindhoven. Publication: Glow-in-the-Dark Infectious Disease Diagnostics Using CRISPR-Cas9-Based Split Luciferase Complementation. van der Veer HJ, van Aalen EA, Michielsen CMS, Hanckmann ETL, Deckers J, van Borren MMGJ, Flipse J, Loonen AJM, Schoeber JPH, Merkx M. ACS Cent Sci. 2023 Mar 15;9(4):657-667. doi: 10.1021/acscentsci.2c01467. eCollection 2023 Apr 26. PubMed 37122471.
Backbone
  Vector backbone: pET-28a(+)
  Backbone manufacturer: EMD Millipore
  Backbone size w/o insert (bp): 5369
  Total vector size (bp): 9910
  Modifications to backbone: Removed N-terminal His-tag
  Vector type: Bacterial Expression
Growth in bacteria
  Bacterial resistance: Kanamycin, 50 μg/mL
  Growth temperature: 37°C
  Growth strain: DH5alpha
  Copy number: High Copy
Gene/Insert
  Gene/Insert name: SpdCas9 - LargeBiT (alt name: Catalytically dead S. pyogenes Cas9 fused to LargeBiT (NanoBiT / split NanoLuc))
  Species: Synthetic; Streptococcus pyogenes
  Insert size (bp): 4677
  Mutation: D10A, H840A (nuclease inactivating mutations in 'd' variant of SpCas9)
  Promoter: T7
  Tag / fusion protein: Strep-tag II (C terminal on insert)
  Cloning method: Restriction Enzyme; 5′ cloning site NcoI (not destroyed); 3′ cloning site XhoI (not destroyed)
  Sequencing primers: 5′ T7 promoter; 3′ T7 terminator
Resource information
  A portion of this plasmid was derived from a plasmid made by: S. pyogenes dCas9 coding sequence was copied from the pET-dCas9-VP64-6xHis plasmid gifted by David Liu (Addgene plasmid #62935)
Terms and licenses: Academic/Nonprofit Terms; Industry Terms: Not Available to Industry
How to cite: pET28a(+)-SpdCas9-LBiT_Strep-Tag-II was a gift from Maarten Merkx (Addgene plasmid # 198751 ; http://n2t.net/addgene:198751 ; RRID:Addgene_198751)
